Addgene plasmid #169000: pCS2-ER-EmEGFP
Purpose: Express ER-EmEGFP in zebrafish
Depositing lab: Noboru Mizushima. Depositing organization: The University of Tokyo. Publication: Organelle degradation in the lens by PLAAT phospholipases. Morishita H, Eguchi T, Tsukamoto S, Sakamaki Y, Takahashi S, Saito C, Koyama-Honda I, Mizushima N. Nature. 2021 Apr;592(7855):634-638. doi: 10.1038/s41586-021-03439-w. Epub 2021 Apr 14. PubMed 33854238.
Backbone
  Vector backbone: pCS2
  Backbone size w/o insert (bp): 4200
  Total vector size (bp): 4930
  Vector type: Unspecified
Growth in bacteria
  Bacterial resistance: Ampicillin, 100 μg/mL
  Growth temperature: 37°C
  Growth strain: DH5alpha
  Copy number: High Copy
Gene/Insert
  Gene/Insert name: ER-EGFP (encoding the signal sequence of human calreticulin mRNA and EGFP-KDEL)
  Species: H. sapiens (human), Synthetic
  Insert size (bp): 732
  GenBank ID: NM_004343.3
  Entrez Gene: CALR (a.k.a. CALR1, CRT, HEL-S-99n, RO, SSA, cC1qR)
  Tag / fusion protein: EGFP (C terminal on insert)
Terms and licenses: Academic/Nonprofit Terms; Industry Terms: Not Available to Industry
How to cite: pCS2-ER-EmEGFP was a gift from Noboru Mizushima (Addgene plasmid # 169000 ; http://n2t.net/addgene:169000 ; RRID:Addgene_169000)
