[The description below was written by a language model from this plasmid's Addgene catalogue record and pLannotate feature annotations shown in this document.]
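Description:
pCS2-ER-EmEGFP is a pCS2-based expression plasmid made to express an endoplasmic reticulum-targeted green fluorescent protein in zebrafish. It is propagated in E. coli as a high-copy plasmid through a ColE1/pUC-type origin and selected with ampicillin via the β-lactamase gene and its own promoter. An f1 phage origin is also present, along with remnants of the parental cloning vector (lac promoter/operator, CAP site, and lacI and lacZα fragments) that play no part in expression. The catalogue gives a total size of about 4.9 kb, which is close to the 4,872 nt sequenced record.

The insert is a synthetic reporter in which the signal sequence of human calreticulin (CALR) is fused to the N-terminus of the fluorescent protein, which ends in a KDEL motif. The signal peptide directs the nascent protein into the ER lumen, and KDEL mediates retrieval from the Golgi, so fluorescence marks the ER. The catalogue calls the fluorophore EGFP, but the plasmid name and the annotation identify it as the Emerald variant. The annotated coding feature covers only the fluorescent protein, with unannotated sequence upstream that presumably holds the signal peptide.

Expression is driven by the simian CMV IE94 enhancer/promoter and terminated by an SV40 polyadenylation signal, which allows direct expression from injected DNA in vertebrate cells and embryos. An SP6 promoter lies between the CMV promoter and the coding sequence, the standard pCS2 arrangement for in vitro synthesis of sense mRNA for embryo microinjection. T7 (fragment) and T3 promoters sit downstream in the opposite orientation. The associated study concerns organelle degradation in the lens, consistent with use as a live ER marker, though the record does not state the delivery method.
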