Features (pLannotate 1.2.2; 15 found; start..end, strand, type, name):
      1..978     +  promoter       CMV IE94 promoter: enhancer/promoter region of simian cytomegalovirus major immediate early transcription unit IE94
   1013..1031    +  promoter       SP6 promoter: promoter for bacteriophage SP6 RNA polymerase
   1123..1836    +  CDS            Emerald: Emerald is a basic (constitutively fluorescent) green fluorescent protein published in 1998, derived from Aequorea victoria. It is reported to be a very rapidly-maturing weak dimer.
   1880..1897    -  promoter       T7 promoter (fragment): promoter for bacteriophage T7 RNA polymerase
   1902..2036    -  polyA_signal   SV40 poly(A) signal: SV40 polyadenylation signal
   2149..2167    -  promoter       T3 promoter: promoter for bacteriophage T3 RNA polymerase
   2212..2228    -  protein_bind   lac operator: The lac repressor binds to the lac operator to inhibit transcription in E. coli. This inhibition can be relieved by adding lactose or isopropyl-β-D-thiogalactopyranoside (IPTG). lac repressor encoded by lacI
   2236..2266    -  promoter       lac promoter: promoter for the E. coli lac operon
   2281..2302    -  protein_bind   CAP binding site: CAP binding activates transcription in the presence of cAMP. E. coli catabolite activator protein
   2315..2407    -  CDS            lacI (fragment): lac repressor; lacI; The lac repressor binds to the lac operator to inhibit transcription in E. coli. This inhibition can be relieved by adding lactose or isopropyl-β-D-thiogalactopyranoside (IPTG).
   2590..3178    -  rep_origin     ori: high-copy-number ColE1/pMB1/pBR322/pUC origin of replication
   3349..4209    -  CDS            AmpR: β-lactamase; bla; confers resistance to ampicillin, carbenicillin, and related antibiotics
   4210..4314    -  promoter       AmpR promoter: bla
   4367..4795    -  rep_origin     f1 ori (sequence partly withheld): f1 bacteriophage origin of replication; arrow indicates direction of (+) strand synthesis
   4800..4866    -  CDS            lacZα (fragment): LacZα fragment of β-galactosidase; lacZ fragment
>Addgene plasmid #169000 | pCS2-ER-EmEGFP | addgene full sequence | sequence record 331462 | Addgene NGS Result
GCCAATTCAATATGGCGTATATGGACTCATGCCAATTCAATATGGTGGATCTGGACCTGTGCCAATTCAA
TATGGCGTATATGGACTCGTGCCAATTCAATATGGTGGATCTGGACCCCAGCCAATTCAATATGGCGGAC
TTGGCACCATGCCAATTCAATATGGCGGACCTGGCACTGTGCCAACTGGGGAGGGGTCTACTTGGCACGG
TGCCAAGTTTGAGGAGGGGTCTTGGCCCTGTGCCAAGTCCGCCATATTGAATTGGCATGGTGCCAATAAT
GGCGGCCATATTGGCTATATGCCAGGATCAATATATAGGCAATATCCAATATGGCCCTATGCCAATATGG
CTATTGGCCAGGTTCAATACTATGTATTGGCCCTATGCCATATAGTATTCCATATATGGGTTTTCCTATT
GACGTAGATAGCCCCTCCCAATGGGCGGTCCCATATACCATATATGGGGCTTCCTAATACCGCCCATAGC
CACTCCCCCATTGACGTCAATGGTCTCTATATATGGTCTTTCCTATTGACGTCATATGGGCGGTCCTATT
GACGTATATGGCGCCTCCCCCATTGACGTCAATTACGGTAAATGGCCCGCCTGGCTCAATGCCCATTGAC
GTCAATAGGACCACCCACCATTGACGTCAATGGGATGGCTCATTGCCCATTCATATCCGTTCTCACGCCC
CCTATTGACGTCAATGACGGTAAATGGCCCACTTGGCAGTACATCAATATCTATTAATAGTAACTTGGCA
AGTACATTACTATTGGAAGTACGCCAGGGTACATTGGCAGTACTCCCATTGACGTCAATGGCGGTAAATG
GCCCGCGATGGCTGCCAAGTACATCCCCATTGACGTCAATGGGGAGGGGCAATGACGCAAATGGGCGTTC
CATTGACGTAAATGGGCGGTAGGCGTGCCTAATGGGAGGTCTATATAAGCAATGCTCGTTTAGGGAACCG
CCATTCTGCCTGGGGACGTCGGAGCAAGCTTGATTTAGGTGACACTATAGAATACAAGCTACTTGTTCTT
TTTGCAGGATCCACCATGCTGCTATCCGTGCCTCTGCTCCTGGGCCTGCTGGGCCTGGCCGCTGCCGGAG
GCGTGAGCAAGGGCGAGGAGCTGTTCACCGGGGTGGTGCCCATCCTGGTCGAGCTGGACGGCGACGTAAA
CGGCCACAAGTTCAGCGTGTCCGGCGAGGGCGAGGGCGATGCCACCTACGGCAAGCTGACCCTGAAGTTC
ATCTGCACCACCGGCAAGCTGCCCGTGCCCTGGCCCACCCTCGTGACCACCTTCACCTACGGCGTGCAGT
GCTTCGCCCGCTACCCCGACCACATGAAGCAGCACGACTTCTTCAAGTCCGCCATGCCCGAAGGCTACGT
CCAGGAGCGCACCATCTTCTTCAAGGACGACGGCAACTACAAGACCCGCGCCGAGGTGAAGTTCGAGGGC
GACACCCTGGTGAACCGCATCGAGCTGAAGGGCATCGACTTCAAGGAGGACGGCAACATCCTGGGGCACA
AGCTGGAGTACAACTACAACAGCCACAAGGTCTATATCACCGCCGACAAGCAGAAGAACGGCATCAAGGT
GAACTTCAAGACCCGCCACAACATCGAGGACGGCAGCGTGCAGCTCGCCGACCACTACCAGCAGAACACC
CCCATCGGCGACGGCCCCGTGCTGCTGCCCGACAACCACTACCTGAGCACCCAGTCCGCCCTGAGCAAAG
ACCCCAACGAGAAGCGCGATCACATGGTCCTGCTGGAGTTCGTGACCGCCGCCGGGATCACTCTCGGCAT
GGACGAGCTGTACAAGAAGGACGAGCTGTAAGAATTCAAGGCCTCTCGAGCCTCTAGAACTATAGTGAGT
CGTATTACGTAGATCCAGACATGATAAGATACATTGATGAGTTTGGACAAACCACAACTAGAATGCAGTG
AAAAAAATGCTTTATTTGTGAAATTTGTGATGCTATTGCTTTATTTGTAACCATTATAAGCTGCAATAAA
CAAGTTAACAACAACAATTGCATTCATTTTATGTTTCAGGTTCAGGGGGAGGTGTGGGAGGTTTTTTAAT
TCGCGGCCGCGGCGCCAATGCATTGGGCCCGGTACCCAGCTTTTGTTCCCTTTAGTGAGGGTTAATTGCG
CGCTTGGCGTAATCATGGTCATAGCTGTTTCCTGTGTGAAATTGTTATCCGCTCACAATTCCACACAACA
TACGAGCCGGGAGCATAAAGTGTAAAGCCTGGGGTGCCTAATGAGTGAGCTAACTCACATTAATTGCGTT
GCGCTCACTGCCCGCTTTCCAGTCGGGAAACCTGTCGTGCCAGCTGCATTAATGAATCGGCCAACGCGCG
GGGAGAGGCGGTTTGCGTATTGGGCGCTCTTCCGCTTCCTCGCTCACTGACTCGCTGCGCTCGGTCGTTC
GGCTGCGGCGAGCGGTATCAGCTCACTCAAAGGCGGTAATACGGTTATCCACAGAATCAGGGGATAACGC
AGGAAAGAACATGTGAGCAAAAGGCCAGCAAAAGGCCAGGAACCGTAAAAAGGCCGCGTTGCTGGCGTTT
TTCCATAGGCTCCGCCCCCCTGACGAGCATCACAAAAATCGACGCTCAAGTCAGAGGTGGCGAAACCCGA
CAGGACTATAAAGATACCAGGCGTTTCCCCCTGGAAGCTCCCTCGTGCGCTCTCCTGTTCCGACCCTGCC
GCTTACCGGATACCTGTCCGCCTTTCTCCCTTCGGGAAGCGTGGCGCTTTCTCATAGCTCACGCTGTAGG
TATCTCAGTTCGGTGTAGGTCGTTCGCTCCAAGCTGGGCTGTGTGCACGAACCCCCCGTTCAGCCCGACC
GCTGCGCCTTATCCGGTAACTATCGTCTTGAGTCCAACCCGGTAAGACACGACTTATCGCCACTGGCAGC
AGCCACTGGTAACAGGATTAGCAGAGCGAGGTATGTAGGCGGTGCTACAGAGTTCTTGAAGTGGTGGCCT
AACTACGGCTACACTAGAAGAACAGTATTTGGTATCTGCGCTCTGCTGAAGCCAGTTACCTTCGGAAAAA
GAGTTGGTAGCTCTTGATCCGGCAAACAAACCACCGCTGGTAGCGGTGGTTTTTTTGTTTGCAAGCAGCA
GATTACGCGCAGAAAAAAAGGATCTCAAGAAGATCCTTTGATCTTTTCTACGGGGTCTGACGCTCAGTGG
AACGAAAACTCACGTTAAGGGATTTTGGTCATGAGATTATCAAAAAGGATCTTCACCTAGATCCTTTTAA
ATTAAAAATGAAGTTTTAAATCAATCTAAAGTATATATGAGTAAACTTGGTCTGACAGTTACCAATGCTT
AATCAGTGAGGCACCTATCTCAGCGATCTGTCTATTTCGTTCATCCATAGTTGCCTGACTCCCCGTCGTG
TAGATAACTACGATACGGGAGGGCTTACCATCTGGCCCCAGTGCTGCAATGATACCGCGAGACCCACGCT
CACCGGCTCCAGATTTATCAGCAATAAACCAGCCAGCCGGAAGGGCCGAGCGCAGAAGTGGTCCTGCAAC
TTTATCCGCCTCCATCCAGTCTATTAATTGTTGCCGGGAAGCTAGAGTAAGTAGTTCGCCAGTTAATAGT
TTGCGCAACGTTGTTGCCATTGCTACAGGCATCGTGGTGTCACGCTCGTCGTTTGGTATGGCTTCATTCA
GCTCCGGTTCCCAACGATCAAGGCGAGTTACATGATCCCCCATGTTGTGCAAAAAAGCGGTTAGCTCCTT
CGGTCCTCCGATCGTTGTCAGAAGTAAGTTGGCCGCAGTGTTATCACTCATGGTTATGGCAGCACTGCAT
AATTCTCTTACTGTCATGCCATCCGTAAGATGCTTTTCTGTGACTGGTGAGTACTCAACCAAGTCATTCT
GAGAATAGTGTATGCGGCGACCGAGTTGCTCTTGCCCGGCGTCAATACGGGATAATACCGCGCCACATAG
CAGAACTTTAAAAGTGCTCATCATTGGAAAACGTTCTTCGGGGCGAAAACTCTCAAGGATCTTACCGCTG
TTGAGATCCAGTTCGATGTAACCCACTCGTGCACCCAACTGATCTTCAGCATCTTTTACTTTCACCAGCG
TTTCTGGGTGAGCAAAAACAGGAAGGCAAAATGCCGCAAAAAAGGGAATAAGGGCGACACGGAAATGTTG
AATACTCATACTCTTCCTTTTTCAATATTATTGAAGCATTTATCAGGGTTATTGTCTCATGAGCGGATAC
ATATTTGAATGTATTTAGAAAAATAAACAAATAGGGGTTCCGCGCACATTTCCCCGAAAAGTGCCACCTA
AATTGTAAGCGTTAATATTTTGTTAAAATTCGCGTTAAATTTTTGTTAAATCAGCTCATTTTTTAACCAA
TAGGCCGAAATCGGCAAAATCCCTTATAAATCAAAAGAATAGACCGAGATAGGGT
[37 nt withheld, positions 4466-4502]
AAAGAACGTGGACTCCAACGTCAAAGG
[49 nt withheld, positions 4530-4578]
T
[91 nt withheld, positions 4580-4670]
G
[124 nt withheld, positions 4672-4795]
CCCATTCGCCATTCAGGCTGCGCAACTGTTGGGAAGGGCGATCGGTGCGGGCCTCTTCGCTATTACGCCA
GTCGACC
